>Addgene plasmid #62523 | GFP-Drosha218-1374 | addgene partial sequence | sequence record 104836 | EGFP-C 5'-CATGGTCCTGCTGGAGTTCGTG-3'
AGTCCGGACTCAGATCTCGAGCTCAAGCTTCGGAGAGAAGGTCCCCAGAAAGGCTGAAACACTATGATGA
CCACAGGCACCGAGATCACAGTCATGGGCGAGGTGAGAGGCATCGGTCCCTGGATCGGCGGGAGCGAGGC
CGCAGTCCCGACAGGAGAAGACAAGACAGCCGGTACAGATCTGATTATGACCGAGGGAGAACACCATCTC
GCCGCCGCAGCTACGAACGGAGCAGAGAGCGAGAACGGGAGAGACACAGGCATCGAGACAACCGAAGATC
ACCATCTCTGGAAAGGTCCTACAAAAAAGAGTATAAGAGATCTGGAAGGAGTTACGGTTTATCGGTTGTT
CCTGAACCTGCTGGATGCACACCAGAATTACCTGGGGAGATTATTAAAAATACAGATTCTTGGGCCCCAC
CCCTGGAGATTGTGAATCATCGCTCCCCAAGTAGGGAGAAGAAGAGAGCTCGTTGGGAGGAAGAAAAAGA
CCGTTGGAGTGACAACCAGAGTTCTGGCAAAGACAAGAACTATACCTCAATCAAGGAAAAAGAGCCCGAG
GAGACCATGCCTGACAAGAATGAGGAGGAAGAAGAAGAACTTCTTAAGCCTGTGTGGATTCGATGCACTC
ATTCAGAAAACTACTACTCCAGTGACCCCATGGATCAGGTGGGAGATTCTACAGTGGTTGGAACGAGTAG
GCTTCGTGACTTATATGACAAATTTGAGGAGGAGTTGGGGAGCAGGCAAGAAAAGGCCAAAGCTGCTCGG
CCTCCGTGGGAACCTCCAA
