>Addgene plasmid #62523 | GFP-Drosha218-1374 | addgene partial sequence | sequence record 104895 | SV40pA-R 5'-GAAATTTGTGATGCTATTGC-3'
ACAACAACAATTGCATTCATTTTATGTTTCAGGTTCAGGGGGAGGTGTGGGAGGTTTTTTAAAGCAAGTA
AAACCTCTACAAATGTGGTATGGCTGATTATGATCAGTTATCTAGATCCGGTGGATCCCGGGCCCGCGGT
ACCTTATTTCTTGATGTCTTCAGTCTCATCTGGCTCTCTCTCTTGATGCTCTCTTTCCCACCTCATTTCT
TTTAACTCTTGTCTGTACTTCCGTTCGATGAACCGCTTCTGATGGGCCATCTGGGGAAAATTATATTTTT
CAAGCGCATCCATTGCTGCTCCCATTTCCGCTTGCTGAATACTTGGTCCTTTCCCACAGCCTATTCTTTC
TCCCTTGAAATAAACAGCCACAGTGTAGGTTCGGGCATGGGATGGGCCCACTGTCTGCAGAGTCTTGTAC
AGAGGAATGTCTGGCTCTTTTCCTTCTGTCCTAAGTGTCAAGCAACACTGCTGAAGCTGGGATTTGGGGT
CATTCCAATCCTGATTCAAAATGAACTCTTTCAATCGTGGAAAGAAGCAGACATTCATGAAAGTATGAAC
ATATTCCAAATCCTTATCAATGTACAGCGCTGCAATAAATGATTCCAAAAGGTCCGCCAAGGTCTTGGTG
CGAAGCGCCACAGGCCTCTTGGTCTTGTCGTTGGTTATGGCGTACTCCTGCATGCCCAGCTCCTCCGCTA
CCTTGGCCTGAGTTCTATTATTCACCAAAGAGCTTCGCAACAAAGTTAAGTGTCCTTCATGATGATCTGG
