[The description below was written by a language model from this plasmid's Addgene catalogue record.]
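Description:
GFP-Drosha218-1374 is a mammalian expression plasmid built on the Clontech pEGFP-C1 backbone, carrying an N-terminally truncated form of human DROSHA, the nuclear RNase III enzyme that initiates microRNA processing. The insert of about 3.5 kb encodes residues 218–1374, with amino acids 1–217 deleted, and was placed between the HindIII and KpnI sites of the multiple cloning site, giving a total plasmid size of roughly 8.2 kb. Because pEGFP-C1 positions the cloning site downstream of the fluorescent protein coding sequence, the truncated Drosha is expressed with GFP fused to its N terminus. The record does not list the promoter or other regulatory elements explicitly and no feature table is provided; vectors of this backbone family normally drive the fusion from a CMV immediate-early promoter. The plasmid is a high-copy construct selected in bacteria with kanamycin, and its neomycin resistance marker allows G418 selection of transfected mammalian cells.

The depositor notes that the Drosha sequence also carries an H278R substitution, which is stated not to be expected to affect function. The construct is one of a deletion series suited to tracking the subcellular distribution of Drosha by fluorescence. The associated study concerns the requirement for phosphorylation at serine 300 or serine 302 for nuclear localization of the enzyme. This truncation retains those residues, so it can be used to test whether the first 217 amino acids contribute to nuclear targeting, by comparing its localization with that of full-length or other mutant GFP-Drosha fusions in transfected cells.
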