Addgene plasmid #62523: GFP-Drosha218-1374
Purpose: N-terminal aa1-217 of Drosha is deleted
Depositing lab: Bharat Ramratnam. Depositing organization: Rhode Island Hospital. Publication: Phosphorylation of the RNase III enzyme Drosha at Serine300 or Serine302 is required for its nuclear localization. Tang X, Zhang Y, Tucker L, Ramratnam B. Nucleic Acids Res. 2010 Oct;38(19):6610-9. doi: 10.1093/nar/gkq547. Epub 2010 Jun 16. PubMed 20554852.
Backbone
  Vector backbone: pEGFP-C1
  Backbone manufacturer: clontech
  Backbone size w/o insert (bp): 4700
  Total vector size (bp): 8171
  Vector type: Mammalian Expression
  Selectable markers: Neomycin (select with G418)
Growth in bacteria
  Bacterial resistance: Kanamycin, 50 μg/mL
  Growth temperature: 37°C
  Growth strain: DH5alpha
  Copy number: High Copy
Gene/Insert
  Gene/Insert name: human Drosha with aa 1-217 deleted
  Species: H. sapiens (human)
  Insert size (bp): 3471
  Mutation: deleted amino acids 1-217
  Entrez Gene: DROSHA (a.k.a. ETOHI2, HSA242976, RANSE3L, RN3, RNASE3L, RNASEN)
  Tag / fusion protein: GFP (N terminal on backbone)
  Cloning method: Restriction Enzyme; 5′ cloning site HindIII (unknown if destroyed); 3′ cloning site KpnI (unknown if destroyed)
  Sequencing primers: 5′ GACGAGCTGTACAAG
Terms and licenses: Academic/Nonprofit Terms; Industry Terms: Not Available to Industry
Depositor comments: Drosha contains H278R mutation. Depositor states this mutation should not affect function.
How to cite: GFP-Drosha218-1374 was a gift from Bharat Ramratnam (Addgene plasmid # 62523 ; http://n2t.net/addgene:62523 ; RRID:Addgene_62523)
